Addgene plasmid #69747: pCB52
Purpose: Retroviral expression of Cyclin B1
Depositing lab: Iain Cheeseman. Depositing organization: Whitehead Institute for Biomedical Research.
Backbone
  Vector backbone: pIC194
  Vector type: Mammalian Expression, Retroviral
  Selectable markers: Blasticidin
Growth in bacteria
  Bacterial resistance: Kanamycin, 50 μg/mL
  Growth temperature: 37°C
  Growth strain: NEB Stable
  Copy number: High Copy
Gene/Insert
  Gene/Insert name: Cyclin B1 (alt name: image clone 2963100)
  Species: H. sapiens (human)
  Insert size (bp): 1302
  Entrez Gene: CCNB1 (a.k.a. CCNB)
  Tag / fusion protein: eGFP-TEV-S (N terminal on insert)
  Cloning method: Restriction Enzyme; 5′ cloning site XhoI (not destroyed); 3′ cloning site EcoRI (not destroyed)
  Sequencing primers: 5′ EGFP-C; 3′ pBABE 3'
Terms and licenses: Academic/Nonprofit Terms; Industry Terms: Not Available to Industry
How to cite: pCB52 was a gift from Iain Cheeseman (Addgene plasmid # 69747 ; http://n2t.net/addgene:69747 ; RRID:Addgene_69747)
