[The description below was written by a language model from this plasmid's Addgene catalogue record.]
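Description:
pCB52 is a retroviral mammalian expression plasmid built on the pIC194 backbone and designed to deliver human Cyclin B1 (CCNB1) into mammalian cells. In bacteria it is maintained as a high-copy plasmid under kanamycin selection, and transduced mammalian cells can be selected with blasticidin. The record gives no feature table, so the origin of replication, the LTRs and packaging signal expected of a retroviral vector, and the promoter driving the insert are not explicitly stated. The use of a pBABE 3′ sequencing primer suggests a pBABE-type architecture, but this is not confirmed by the record.

The payload is a 1302 bp human Cyclin B1 coding sequence, derived from an IMAGE cDNA clone and inserted between XhoI and EcoRI sites, both of which remain intact. It is fused at its N terminus to an eGFP-TEV-S tag. This tag combines enhanced GFP for fluorescence visualisation, a TEV protease cleavage site, and an S-tag (S-peptide) for a second affinity step. This type of tag supports both live or fixed-cell localisation of the fusion protein and tandem affinity purification, in which the protein is captured through GFP, released by TEV cleavage and recaptured via the S-tag.

As a retroviral construct, the plasmid would be introduced into packaging cells to produce virus that stably integrates the GFP-tagged Cyclin B1 cassette into target cells, allowing blasticidin-resistant lines to be derived. The stated purpose is simply retroviral expression of Cyclin B1. Such lines suit studies of the localisation, dynamics or interaction partners of this mitotic cyclin.
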