>Addgene plasmid #69747 | pCB52 | depositor partial sequence | sequence record 123493 | ORF
ATGGCGCTCCGAGTCACCAGGAACTCGAAAATTAATGCTGAAAATAAGGCGAAGATCAACATGGCAGGCG
CAAAGCGCGTTCCTACGGCCCCTGCTGCAACCTCCAAGCCCGGACTGAGGCCAAGAACAGCTCTTGGGGA
CATTGGTAACAAAGTCAGTGAACAACTGCAGGCCAAAATGCCTATGAAGAAGGAAGCAAAACCTTCAGCT
ACTGGAAAAGTCATTGATAAAAAACTACCAAAACCTCTTGAAAAGGTACCTATGCTGGTGCCAGTGCCAG
TGTCTGAGCCAGTGCCAGAGCCAGAACCTGAGCCAGAACCTGAGCCTGTTAAAGAAGAAAAACTTTCGCC
TGAGCCTATTTTGGTTGATACTGCCTCTCCAAGCCCAATGGAAACATCTGGATGTGCCCCTGCAGAAGAA
GACCTGTGTCAGGCTTTCTCTGATGTAATTCTTGCAGTAAATGATGTGGATGCAGAAGATGGAGCTGATC
CAAACCTTTGTAGTGAATATGTGAAAGATATTTATGCTTATCTGAGACAACTTGAGGAAGAGCAAGCAGT
CAGACCAAAATACCTACTGGGTCGGGAAGTCACTGGAAACATGAGAGCCATCCTAATTGACTGGCTAGTA
CAGGTTCAAATGAAATTCAGGTTGTTGCAGGAGACCATGTACATGACTGTCTCCATTATTGATCGGTTCA
TGCAGAATAATTGTGTGCCCAAGAAGATGCTGCAGCTGGTTGGTGTCACTGCCATGTTTATTGCAAGCAA
ATATGAAGAAATGTACCCTCCAGAAATTGGTGACTTTGCTTTTGTGACTGACAACACTTATACTAAGCAC
CAAATCAGACAGATGGAAATGAAGATTCTAAGAGCTTTAAACTTTGGTCTGGGTCGGCCTCTACCTTTGC
ACTTCCTTCGGAGAGCATCTAAGATTGGAGAGGTTGATGTCGAGCAACATACTTTGGCCAAATACCTGAT
GGAACTAACTATGTTGGACTATGACATGGTGCACTTTCCTCCTTCTCAAATTGCAGCAGGAGCTTTTTGC
TTAGCACTGAAAATTCTGGATAATGGTGAATGGACACCAACTCTACAACATTACCTGTCATATACTGAAG
AATCTCTTCTTCCAGTTATGCAGCACCTGGCTAAGAATGTAGTCATGGTAAATCAAGGACTTACAAAGCA
CATGACTGTCAAGAACAAGTATGCCACATCGAAGCATGCTAAGATCAGCACTCTACCACAGCTGAATTCT
GCACTAGTTCAAGATTTAGCCAAGGCTGTGGCAAAGGTGTAA
