>Addgene plasmid #69747 | pCB52 | addgene partial sequence | sequence record 129206 | EGFP-C 5'-CATGGTCCTGCTGGAGTTCGTG-3'
AGTCCGGAGGGGATCGGTGGAGCTCCACCGGTGGCGGCCGCTCTAGAGAGAATCTTTATTTTCAGGGCGC
CGCCAAATTCAAAGAAACCGCTGCTGCTAAATTCGAACGCCAGCACATGGACAGCGGAGGTGGAGGTACT
AGTCTCGAGATGGCGCTCCGAGTCACCAGGAACTCGAAAATTAATGCTGAAAATAAGGCGAAGATCAACA
TGGCAGGCGCAAAGCGCGTTCCTACGGCCCCTGCTGCAACCTCCAAGCCCGGACTGAGGCCAAGAACAGC
TCTTGGGGACATTGGTAACAAAGTCAGTGAACAACTGCAGGCCAAAATGCCTATGAAGAAGGAAGCAAAA
CCTTCAGCTACTGGAAAAGTCATTGATAAAAAACTACCAAAACCTCTTGAAAAGGTACCTATGCTGGTGC
CAGTGCCAGTGTCTGAGCCAGTGCCAGAGCCAGAACCTGAGCCAGAACCTGAGCCTGTTAAAGAAGAAAA
ACTTTCGCCTGAGCCTATTTTGGTTGATACTGCCTCTCCAAGCCCAATGGAAACATCTGGATGTGCCCCT
GCAGAAGAAGACCTGTGTCAGGCTTTCTCTGATGTAATTCTTGCAGTAAATGATGTGGATGCAGAAGATG
GAGCTGATCCAAACCTTTGTAGTGAATATGTGAAAGATATTTATGCTTATCTGAGACAACTTGAGGAAGA
GCAAGCAGTCAGACCAAAATACCTACTGGGTCGGGAAGTCACTGGAAACATGAGAGCCATCCTAATTGAC
TGGCTAGTACAGGTTCAAATGAAATTCAGGTTGTTGCAGGAGACCATGTACATGACTGTCTCCATTATTG
ATCGGTTCATGCAGAATAATTGTGTGCCCAAGAAGATGCTGCAGCTGGTTGGTGTCACTGCCATGTTTAT
TGCAAGCAAATATGA
