>Addgene plasmid #69747 | pCB52 | addgene partial sequence | sequence record 132684 | SV40pA-R 5'-GAAATTTGTGATGCTATTGC-3'
ACACAACAATTGCATTCATTTTATGTTTCAGGTTCAGGGGGAGGTGTGGGAGGTTTTTTAAAGCAAGTAA
AACCTCTACAAATGTGGTATGGCTGATTATGATCAGTTATCTAGATCCGGTGGATCCCGGGCCCGCGGTT
ACACCTTTGCCACAGCCTTGGCTAAATCTTGAACTAGTGCAGAATTCAGCTGTGGTAGAGTGCTGATCTT
AGCATGCTTCGATGTGGCATACTTGTTCTTGACAGTCATGTGCTTTGTAAGTCCTTGATTTACCATGACT
ACATTCTTAGCCAGGTGCTGCATAACTGGAAGAAGAGATTCTTCAGTATATGACAGGTAATGTTGTAGAG
TTGGTGTCCATTCACCATTATCCAGAATTTTCAGTGCTAAGCAAAAAGCTCCTGCTGCAATTTGAGAAGG
AGGAAAGTGCACCATGTCATAGTCCAACATAGTTAGTTCCATCAGGTATTTGGCCAAAGTATGTTGCTCG
ACATCAACCTCTCCAATCTTAGATGCTCTCCGAAGGAAGTGCAAAGGTAGAGGCCGACCCAGACCAAAGT
TTAAAGCTCTTAGAATCTTCATTTCCATCTGTCTGATTTGGTGCTTAGTATAAGTGTTGTCAGTCACAAA
AGCAAAGTCACCAATTTCTGGAGGGTACATTTCTTCATATTTGCTTGCAATAAACATGGCAGTGACACCA
ACCAGCTGCAGCATCTTCTTGGGCACACAATTATTCTGCATGAACCGATCAATAATGGAGACAGTCATGT
ACATGGTCTCCTGCAACAACCTGAATTTCATTTGAACCTGTACTAGCCAGTCAATTAGGATGGCTCTCAT
GTTTCCAGTGACTTCCCGACCCAGTAGGTATT
